Addgene plasmid #90166: pT2-cryR;snx5P1Egfp
Purpose: contains snx5 specific gene promoter driving expression of eGFP
Depositing lab: Nathan Lawson. Depositing organization: University of Massachusetts, Worcester. Publication: Robust Identification of Developmentally Active Endothelial Enhancers in Zebrafish Using FANS-Assisted ATAC-Seq. Quillien A, Abdalla M, Yu J, Ou J, Zhu LJ, Lawson ND. Cell Rep. 2017 Jul 18;20(3):709-720. doi: 10.1016/j.celrep.2017.06.070. PubMed 28723572.
Backbone
  Vector backbone: pDESTtol2pACrymCherry
  Backbone manufacturer: Addgene
  Vector type: Bacterial Expression
Growth in bacteria
  Bacterial resistance: Ampicillin, 100 μg/mL
  Growth temperature: 37°C
  Growth strain: DH5alpha
  Copy number: High Copy
Gene/Insert
  Gene/Insert name: snx5P1Egfp
  Species: D. rerio (zebrafish)
  Entrez Gene: snx5 (a.k.a. zgc:55769, id:ibd5091, wu:fa66c10, wu:fi28h04)
  Tag / fusion protein: EGFP (C terminal on insert)
  Cloning method: Gateway Cloning
Terms and licenses: Academic/Nonprofit Terms; Industry Terms: Not Available to Industry
How to cite: pT2-cryR;snx5P1Egfp was a gift from Nathan Lawson (Addgene plasmid # 90166 ; http://n2t.net/addgene:90166 ; RRID:Addgene_90166)
