[The description below was written by a language model from this plasmid's Addgene catalogue record and pLannotate feature annotations shown in this document.]
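Description:
pT2-cryR;snx5P1Egfp is a Tol2 transposon-based zebrafish transgenesis reporter assembled by multisite Gateway cloning into the pDESTtol2pACrymCherry destination backbone. Although catalogued as a bacterial expression vector, its design is for propagation in E. coli followed by use in fish. It carries a high-copy ColE1/pUC origin, an ampicillin resistance gene (β-lactamase with its own promoter), a fragment of an M13/f1 origin, and pBluescript-derived remnants (lac promoter/operator, T3 and T7 promoters, polylinker segments). The annotated medaka tyrosinase fragment is consistent with Tol2 flanking sequence, since Tol2 was originally isolated from that locus. The Tol2 arms themselves are not called out in the feature table.

The payload lies between the attB4 and attB3 recombination scars. According to the record, a promoter from the zebrafish snx5 gene (sorting nexin 5), designated P1, drives EGFP. The EGFP coding sequence sits between attB1 and attB2 and is followed by an SV40 polyadenylation signal. The promoter fragment is not annotated, so its exact position and extent cannot be read from the table; the unannotated stretch between attB1 and EGFP is one possible location. The region between attB4 and attB1 contains only polylinker and phage promoter sequence, suggesting an empty 5' entry position.

A separate, oppositely oriented cassette encodes mCherry with its own SV40 poly(A). The "cryR" in the plasmid name and the backbone name imply that a crystallin promoter drives it to give red lens fluorescence as a transgenesis marker, though that promoter is also unannotated. The associated publication concerns the identification of endothelial enhancers in zebrafish, so the construct plausibly serves as a promoter-reporter or as a base for testing regulatory elements in vivo.
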