Features (pLannotate 1.2.2; 26 found; start..end, strand, type, name):
     11..31      +  protein_bind   attB1: mutant version of attB; core recombination site for the Gateway® BP reaction BP Clonase™
    321..1037    +  CDS            EGFP: EGFP is a basic (constitutively fluorescent) green fluorescent protein published in 1996, derived from Aequorea victoria. It is reported to be a rapidly-maturing weak dimer with moderate acid sensitivity.
   1038..1103    +  misc_feature   MCS: multiple cloning site
   1127..1147    -  protein_bind   attB2: mutant version of attB; core recombination site for the Gateway® BP reaction BP Clonase™
   1174..1194    -  protein_bind   attB3: mutant version of attB; core recombination site for the Gateway® BP reaction BP Clonase™
   1198..1218    +  CDS            lacZα (fragment): LacZα fragment of β-galactosidase; lacZ fragment
   1234..1368    -  polyA_signal   SV40 poly(A) signal: SV40 polyadenylation signal
   1391..1474    -  CDS            large T antigen (fragment): large T antigen from SV40 (simian virus 40)
   2040..2080    -  misc_feature   MCS (fragment): pBluescript multiple cloning site
   2093..2111    -  promoter       T3 promoter: promoter for bacteriophage T3 RNA polymerase
   2156..2172    -  protein_bind   lac operator: The lac repressor binds to the lac operator to inhibit transcription in E. coli. This inhibition can be relieved by adding lactose or isopropyl-β-D-thiogalactopyranoside (IPTG). lac repressor encoded by lacI
   2180..2210    -  promoter       lac promoter: promoter for the E. coli lac operon
   2225..2246    -  protein_bind   CAP binding site: CAP binding activates transcription in the presence of cAMP. E. coli catabolite activator protein
   2259..2351    -  CDS            lacI (fragment): lac repressor; lacI; The lac repressor binds to the lac operator to inhibit transcription in E. coli. This inhibition can be relieved by adding lactose or isopropyl-β-D-thiogalactopyranoside (IPTG).
   2534..3122    -  rep_origin     ori: high-copy-number ColE1/pMB1/pBR322/pUC origin of replication
   3293..4153    -  CDS            AmpR: β-lactamase; bla; confers resistance to ampicillin, carbenicillin, and related antibiotics
   4154..4258    -  promoter       AmpR promoter: bla
   4284..4505    -  rep_origin     M13 ori (fragment) (sequence partly withheld): M13 bacteriophage origin of replication; arrow indicates direction of (+) strand synthesis
   4505..4792    +  CDS            tyr (fragment) (sequence partly withheld): TYRO_ORYLA - Also known as tyro. Experimental evidence at transcript level: Swiss-Prot protein existence level 2. This is a copper-containing oxidase that functions in the formation of pigments such as melanins and other polyphenolic compounds. From Oryzias latipes (Japanese rice fish) (Japanese killifish).
   5334..5455    -  polyA_signal   SV40 poly(A) signal: SV40 polyadenylation signal
   5478..5561    -  CDS            large T antigen (fragment): large T antigen from SV40 (simian virus 40)
   5581..6288    -  CDS            mCherry: mCherry is a basic (constitutively fluorescent) red fluorescent protein published in 2004, derived from Discosoma sp.. It is reported to be a very rapidly-maturing monomer with low acid sensitivity.
   6972..6992    +  protein_bind   attB4: mutant version of attB; core recombination site for the Gateway® BP reaction BP Clonase™
   6994..7012    +  promoter       T7 promoter: promoter for bacteriophage T7 RNA polymerase
   7021..7128    -  misc_feature   MCS: pBluescript multiple cloning site
   7141..10      -  promoter       T3 promoter (across the origin): promoter for bacteriophage T3 RNA polymerase
>Addgene plasmid #90166 | pT2-cryR;snx5P1Egfp | addgene full sequence | sequence record 178969 | Addgene NGS Result
AGGGTTAATTCAAGTTTGTACAAAAAAGCAGGCTCGCTATTACATCAAAATTCTTACAAGCAACGTTTCA
TTAAATATATTACAGTTTTGTAAACTGGGTGTGTGCTATGTTTTCGTAAATCTTTTAGCGGTGAAGTGTC
AAAAGAGTAAAAAGTGAAAGCGACATTTGTTACAAGACTTTTATTTTGACATGATGGCAGAAAAAATATT
CGAGCCGGATGTCCACAGTGACAGGCGAGAGGGAGGAAAGTGAGGAGCGAGCTTGCTGTTGGAAAGTTAA
AAGTGCAGTTTAATGTACAACCCAGAGCCGATTCGCCACCATGGTGAGCAAGGGCGAGGAGCTGTTCACC
GGGGTGGTGCCCATCCTGGTCGAGCTGGACGGCGACGTAAACGGCCACAAGTTCAGCGTGTCCGGCGAGG
GCGAGGGCGATGCCACCTACGGCAAGCTGACCCTGAAGTTCATCTGCACCACCGGCAAGCTGCCCGTGCC
CTGGCCCACCCTCGTGACCACCCTGACCTACGGCGTGCAGTGCTTCAGCCGCTACCCCGACCACATGAAG
CAGCACGACTTCTTCAAGTCCGCCATGCCCGAAGGCTACGTCCAGGAGCGCACCATCTTCTTCAAGGACG
ACGGCAACTACAAGACCCGCGCCGAGGTGAAGTTCGAGGGCGACACCCTGGTGAACCGCATCGAGCTGAA
GGGCATCGACTTCAAGGAGGACGGCAACATCCTGGGGCACAAGCTGGAGTACAACTACAACAGCCACAAC
GTCTATATCATGGCCGACAAGCAGAAGAACGGCATCAAGGTGAACTTCAAGATCCGCCACAACATCGAGG
ACGGCAGCGTGCAGCTCGCCGACCACTACCAGCAGAACACCCCCATCGGCGACGGCCCCGTGCTGCTGCC
CGACAACCACTACCTGAGCACCCAGTCCGCCCTGAGCAAAGACCCCAACGAGAAGCGCGATCACATGGTC
CTGCTGGAGTTCGTGACCGCCGCCGGGATCACTCTCGGCATGGACGAGCTGTACAAGTCCGGACTCAGAT
CTCGAGCTCAAGCTTCGAATTCTGCAGTCGACGGTACCGCGGGCCCGGGATCCACCGGATCTAGATAACT
GATACCCAGCTTTCTTGTACAAAGTGGGGCGCGCCTACGTAACTAGTCTCGAGCAACTTTATTATACATA
GTTGATAATTCACTGGCCGTCGTTTTACGGTACCATCGATGATGATCCAGACATGATAAGATACATTGAT
GAGTTTGGACAAACCACAACTAGAATGCAGTGAAAAAAATGCTTTATTTGTGAAATTTGTGATGCTATTG
CTTTATTTGTAACCATTATAAGCTGCAATAAACAAGTTAACAACAACAATTGCATTCATTTTATGTTTCA
GGTTCAGGGGGAGGTGTGGGAGGTTTTTTAAAGCAAGTAAAACCTCTACAAATGTGGTATGGCTGATTAT
GATCCTCTAGATCAGATCTGCGAAGATACGGCCACGGGTGCTCTTGATCCTGTGGCTGATTTTGGACTGT
GCTGCTCGCAGCTGCTGATGAATCACATACTTCCTCCATTTTCTTCCACTGATTGACTGTTATAATTTCC
CTAATTTCCAGGTCAAGGTGCTGTGCATTGTGGTAATAGATGTGACATGACGTCACTTCCAAAGGACCAA
TGAACATGTCTGACCAATTTCATATAATGTGAAAACGATTTTCATAGGCAGAATAAATAACATTTAAATT
AAACTGGGCATCAGCGCAATTCAATTGGTTTGGTAATAGCAAGGGAAAATAGAATGAAGTGATCTCCAAA
AAATAAGTACTTTTTGACTGTAAATAAAATTGTAAGGAGTAAAAAGTACTTTTTTTTCTAAAAAAATGTA
ATTAAGTAAAAGTAAAAGTATTGATTTTTAATTGTACTCAAGTAAAGTAAAAATCCCCAAAAATAATACT
TAAGTACAGTAATCAAGTAAAATTACTCAAGTACTTTACACCTCTGGTTCTTGACCCCCTACCTTCAGCA
AGCCCAGCAGATCCACTAGTTCTAGAGCGGCCGCCACCGCGGTGGAGCTCCAGCTTTTGTTCCCTTTAGT
GAGGGTTAATTGCGCGCTTGGCGTAATCATGGTCATAGCTGTTTCCTGTGTGAAATTGTTATCCGCTCAC
AATTCCACACAACATACGAGCCGGAAGCATAAAGTGTAAAGCCTGGGGTGCCTAATGAGTGAGCTAACTC
ACATTAATTGCGTTGCGCTCACTGCCCGCTTTCCAGTCGGGAAACCTGTCGTGCCAGCTGCATTAATGAA
TCGGCCAACGCGCGGGGAGAGGCGGTTTGCGTATTGGGCGCTCTTCCGCTTCCTCGCTCACTGACTCGCT
GCGCTCGGTCGTTCGGCTGCGGCGAGCGGTATCAGCTCACTCAAAGGCGGTAATACGGTTATCCACAGAA
TCAGGGGATAACGCAGGAAAGAACATGTGAGCAAAAGGCCAGCAAAAGGCCAGGAACCGTAAAAAGGCCG
CGTTGCTGGCGTTTTTCCATAGGCTCCGCCCCCCTGACGAGCATCACAAAAATCGACGCTCAAGTCAGAG
GTGGCGAAACCCGACAGGACTATAAAGATACCAGGCGTTTCCCCCTGGAAGCTCCCTCGTGCGCTCTCCT
GTTCCGACCCTGCCGCTTACCGGATACCTGTCCGCCTTTCTCCCTTCGGGAAGCGTGGCGCTTTCTCATA
GCTCACGCTGTAGGTATCTCAGTTCGGTGTAGGTCGTTCGCTCCAAGCTGGGCTGTGTGCACGAACCCCC
CGTTCAGCCCGACCGCTGCGCCTTATCCGGTAACTATCGTCTTGAGTCCAACCCGGTAAGACACGACTTA
TCGCCACTGGCAGCAGCCACTGGTAACAGGATTAGCAGAGCGAGGTATGTAGGCGGTGCTACAGAGTTCT
TGAAGTGGTGGCCTAACTACGGCTACACTAGAAGAACAGTATTTGGTATCTGCGCTCTGCTGAAGCCAGT
TACCTTCGGAAAAAGAGTTGGTAGCTCTTGATCCGGCAAACAAACCACCGCTGGTAGCGGTGGTTTTTTT
GTTTGCAAGCAGCAGATTACGCGCAGAAAAAAAGGATCTCAAGAAGATCCTTTGATCTTTTCTACGGGGT
CTGACGCTCAGTGGAACGAAAACTCACGTTAAGGCATTTTGGTCATGAGATTATCAAAAAGGATCTTCAC
CTAGATCCTTTTAAATTAAAAATGAAGTTTTAAATCAATCTAAAGTATATATGAGTAAACTTGGTCTGAC
AGTTACCAATGCTTAATCAGTGAGGCACCTATCTCAGCGATCTGTCTATTTCGTTCATCCATAGTTGCCT
GACTCCCCGTCGTGTAGATAACTACGATACGGGAGGGCTTACCATCTGGCCCCAGTGCTGCAATGATACC
GCGAGACCCACGCTCACCGGCTCCAGATTTATCAGCAATAAACCAGCCAGCCGGAAGGGCCGAGCGCAGA
AGTGGTCCTGCAACTTTATCCGCCTCCATCCAGTCTATTAATTGTTGCCGGGAAGCTAGAGTAAGTAGTT
CGCCAGTTAATAGTTTGCGCAACGTTGTTGCCATTGCTACAGGCATCGTGGTGTCACGCTCGTCGTTTGG
TATGGCTTCATTCAGCTCCGGTTCCCAACGATCAAGGCGAGTTACATGATCCCCCATGTTGTGCAAAAAA
GCGGTTAGCTCCTTCGGTCCTCCGATCGTTGTCAGAAGTAAGTTGGCCGCAGTGTTATCACTCATGGTTA
TGGCAGCACTGCATAATTCTCTTACTGTCATGCCATCCGTAAGATGCTTTTCTGTGACTGGTGAGTACTC
AACCAAGTCATTCTGAGAATAGTGTATGCGGCGACCGAGTTGCTCTTGCCCGGCGTCAATACGGGATAAT
ACCGCGCCACATAGCAGAACTTTAAAAGTGCTCATCATTGGAAAACGTTCTTCGGGGCGAAAACTCTCAA
GGATCTTACCGCTGTTGAGATCCAGTTCGATGTAACCCACTCGTGCACCCAACTGATCTTCAGCATCTTT
TACTTTCACCAGCGTTTCTGGGTGAGCAAAAACAGGAAGGCAAAATGCCGCAAAAAAGGGAATAAGGGCG
ACACGGAAATGTTGAATACTCATACTCTTCCTTTTTCAATATTATTGAAGCATTTATCAGGGTTATTGTC
TCATGAGCGGATACATATTTGAATGTATTTAGAAAAATAAACAAATAGGGGTTCCGCGCACATTTCCCCG
AAAAGTGCCACCTAAATTGTAAGCGTTAATATTTTGTTAAAATTCGCGTTAAATTTTTGTTAAATCAGCT
CATTTTTTAACCAATAGGCCGAAATCGGCAAAATCCCTTATAAATCAAAAGAATAGACCGAGATAGGGT
[37 nt withheld, positions 4410-4446]
AAAGAACGTGGACTCCAACGTCAAAGG
[32 nt withheld, positions 4474-4505]
GCTGGCTAAGAACTCATCAGCCTCCCCGGTCCATCTACCCACGTACCAATGCACCAATTGGCCACAATGA
CGGCTACTACATGGTGCCATTCCTTCCTCTTTATAGGAATGGAGACTACCTCCTGTCCAACAATGCTCTT
GGATACGAGTACGCCTACCTGTTGGACCCAGGTCATTGCACAACACCAGAAATGCCCTCTGATCTGCAAA
AGACGTGAATATCTGTTCAGACACCCATATCCACTCTGTTCCACACAGGTCAGAGGTTTGTCCAGGAGTT
CTTGACAGAGGTGTAAAAAGTACTCAAAAATTTTACTCAAGTGAAAGTACAAGTACTTAGGGAAAATTTT
ACTCAATTAAAAGTAAAAGTATCTGGCTAGAATCTTACTTGAGTAAAAGTAAAAAAGTACTCCATTAAAA
TTGTACTTGAGTATTAAGGAAGTAAAAGTAAAAGCAAGAAAGAAAACTAGAGATTCTTGTTTAAGCTTTT
AATCTCAAAAAACATTAAATGAAATGCATACAAGGTTTTATCCTGCTTTAGAACTGTTTGTATTTAATTA
TCAAACTATAAGACAGACAATCTAATGCCAGTACACGCTACTCAAAGTTGTAAAACCTCAGATTTAACTT
CAGTAGAAGCTGATTCTCAAAATTGTTAGTGTCAAGCCTAGCTCTTTTGGGGCTGAAAAGCAATCCTGCA
GTGCTGAAAAGCCTCTCACAGGCAGCCGATGCGGGAAGAGGTGTATTAGTCTTGATAGAGAGGCTGCAAA
TAGCAGGAAACGTGAGCAGAGACTCCCTGGTGTCTGAAACACAGGCCCATTTACGCCTTAAGATACATTG
ATGAGTTTGGACAAACCACAACTAGAATGCAGTGAAAAAAATGCTTTATTTGTGAAATTTGTGATGCTAT
TGCTTTATTTGTAACCATTATAAGCTGCAATAAACAAGTTAACAACAACAATTGCATTCATTTTATGTTT
CAGGTTCAGGGGGAGGTGTGGGAGGTTTTTTAAAGCAAGTAAAACCTCTACAAATGTGGTATGGCTGATT
ATGATCTAGAGTCGCGGCCGCTTTACTTGTACAGCTCGTCCATGCCGCCGGTGGAGTGGTGGCCCTCGGC
GCGCTCGTACTGTTCCACGATGGTGTAGTCCTCGTTGTGGGAGGTGATGTCCAGCTTGATGTTGACGTTG
TAGGCGCCGGGCAGCTGCACGGGCTTCTTGGCCTTGTAGGTGGTCTTGACCTCGGCGTCGTAGTGGCCGC
CGTCCTTCAGCTTCAGCCTCTGCTTGATCTCGCCCTTCAGGGCGCCGTCCTCGGGGTACATCCGCTCGGA
GGAGGCCTCCCAGCCCATGGTCTTCTTCTGCATTACGGGGCCGTCGGAGGGGAAGTTGGTGCCGCGCAGC
TTCACCTTGTAGATGAACTCGCCGTCCTGCAGGGAGGAGTCCTGGGTCACGGTCACCACGCCGCCGTCCT
CGAAGTTCATCACGCGCTCCCACTTGAAGCCCTCGGGGAAGGACAGCTTCAAGTAGTCGGGGATGTCGGC
GGGGTGCTTCACGTAGGCCTTGGAGCCGTACATGAACTGAGGGGACAGGATGTCCCAGGCGAAGGGCAGG
GGGCCGCCCTTGGTCACCTTCAGCTTGGCGGTCTGGGTGCCCTCGTAGGGGCGGCCCTCGCCCTCGCCCT
CGATCTCGAACTCGTGGCCGTTCACGGAGCCCTCCATGTGCACCTTGAAGCGCATGAACTCCTTGATGAT
GGCCATGTTGTCATCCTCGCCCTTGCTCACCATGGTGGCGACCGGTAATGTCAGACCTGGTAACTCCTTA
CTGTAACTTATTGCACCTGATGAACAAAAGATGTGAACTGAACGCAAGTAGGAGGCTAATAGAGGCTAGT
ACAGTACAAAGATCCCCAAATGATGTGTGCCGGCCTTAGTGGAGGCAGACCCCTGGTTATATACCTGTGC
TGCAGAAAGAGGGGCTTACAAATGGATCTCTCTGGAATGGCATTATCTCATGGTGGGAACAGTGTTGTCA
GCAGAATCAGCGGGGTGGACTCTGACCTGAGAATGACAGTCTAGCACTGAATGGCTCAGACAATACTCTT
GTGGCCAACTATCACCGGAAAATAAGTGCCTGCCAAAACAAACCAGACCAGATGAAGCTACATGGCTGTA
GAACGTCAGTATTTAATGTGTTGTGGCCACTTGGTTCACCAGATTTAAGAGCTAATTTTTTTAAATATCA
CAGATAATCAATCGCTTTTTTTTTTCTTGACTGAAAAGCTTAGACTGGAAAATTCTTTGAAAAAGTTTGC
ACTACAGAAAATAAATACATAACATCCTGCACTGAATGCACACTATTAATAGAAAAGAGAGCATTATTGT
AGGAAATGTATTGTATATGTACATTCTGTGCATTTCACAATTTTCTCGAGCAGGAAACAGCTATGACCAT
GATTACGCCAAGCTATCAACTTTGTATAGAAAAGTTGGTAATACGACTCACTATAGGGCGAATTGGGTAC
CGGGCCCCCCCTCGAGGTCGACGGTATCGATAAGCTTGATATCGAATTCCTGCAGCCCGGGGGATCCACT
AGTTCTAGAGCGGCCGCCACCGCGGTGGAGCTCCAGCTTTTGTTCCCTTTAGTG
